>Addgene plasmid #228695 | pM.009 | addgene full sequence | sequence record 456318 | Addgene NGS Result
TCGGTCTCAAAGAATGTGGTCGCATCCACAATTTGAGAAAGGTGGAGGTTCCGGAGGTGGATCGGGAGGT
GGATCGTGGAGCCACCCGCAGTTCGAAAAAGAGCTCAAAACCGCGGCTCTTGCGCAACACGATGAAGCCG
AGAATTTGTATTTTCAGGGTTCCGGTATGTGAGACCAGACCAATAAAAAACGCCCGGCGGCAACCGAGCG
TTCTGAACAAATCCAGATGGAGTTCTGAGGTCATTACTGGATCTATCAACAGGAGTCCAAGCGAGCTCGA
TATCAAATTACGCCCCGCCCTGCCACTCATCGCAGTACTGTTGTAATTCATTAAGCATTCTGCCGACATG
GAAGCCATCACAAACGGCATGATGAACCTGAATCGCCAGCGGCATCAGCACCTTGTCGCCTTGCGTATAA
TATTTGCCCATGGTGAAAACGGGGGCGAAGAAGTTGTCCATATTGGCCACGTTTAAATCAAAACTGGTGA
AACTCACCCAGGGATTGGCTGAAACGAAAAACATATTCTCAATAAACCCTTTAGGGAAATAGGCCAGGTT
TTCACCGTAACACGCCACATCTTGCGAATATATGTGTAGAAACTGCCGGAAATCGTCGTGGTATTCACTC
CAGAGCGATGAAAACGTTTCAGTTTGCTCATGGAAAACGGTGTAACAAGGGTGAACACTATCCCATATCA
CCAGCTCACCGTCTTTCATTGCCATACGAAATTCCGGATGAGCATTCATCAGGCGGGCAAGAATGTGAAT
AAAGGCCGGATAAAACTTGTGCTTATTTTTCTTTACGGTCTTTAAAAAGGCCGTAATATCCAGCTGAACG
GTCTGGTTATAGGTACATTGAGCAACTGACTGAAATGCCTCAAAATGTTCTTTACGATGCCATTGGGATA
TATCAACGGTGGTATATCCAGTGATTTTTTTCTCCATTTTAGCTTCCTTAGCTCCTGAAAATCTCGATAA
CTCAAAAAATACGCCCGGTAGTGATCTTATTTCATTATGGTGAAAGTTGGAACCTCTTACGTGCCCGATC
AATCATGACCAAAATCCCTTAACGTGAGTTTTCGTTCCACTGAGCGTCAGACCCCGTAGAAAAGATCAAA
GGATCTTCTTGAGATCCTTTTTTTCTGCGCGTAATCTGCTGCTTGCAAACAAAAAAACCACCGCTACCAG
CGGTGGTTTGTTTGCCGGATCAAGAGCTACCAACTCTTTTTCCGAAGGTAACTGGCTTCAGCAGAGCGCA
GATACCAAATACTGTTCTTCTAGTGTAGCCGTAGTTAGGCCACCACTTCAAGAACTCTGTAGCACCGCCT
ACATACCTCGCTCTGCTAATCCTGTTACCAGTGGCTGCTGCCAGTGGCGATAAGTCGTGTCTTACCGGGT
TGGACTCAAGACGATAGTTACCGGATAAGGCGCAGCGGTCGGGCTGAACGGGGGGTTCGTGCACACAGCC
CAGCTTGGAGCGAACGACCTACACCGAACTGAGATACCTACAGCGTGAGCTATGAGAAAGCGCCACGCTT
CCCGAAGGGAGAAAGGCGGACAGGTATCCGGTAAGCGGCAGGGTCGGAACAGGAGAGCGCACGAGGGAGC
TTCCAGGGGGAAACGCCTGGTATCTTTATAGTCCTGTCGGGTTTCGCCACCTCTGACTTGAGCGTCGATT
TTTGTGATGCTCGTCAGGGGGGCGGAGCCTATGGAAAAACGCCAGCAACGCGGCCTTTTTACGGTTCCTG
GCCTTTTGCTGGCCTTTTGCTCACATGTTCTTTCCTGCGTTATCCCCTGATTCTGTGGATAACCGTAG
Features (pLannotate 1.2.2; 5 found; start..end, strand, type, name):
     77..99      +  CDS            Strep-Tag II (fragment): peptide that binds Strep-Tactin®, an engineered form of streptavidin
    183..217     -  terminator     lambda t0 terminator: minimal transcription terminator from phage lambda (Scholtissek and Grosse, 1987)
    291..947     -  CDS            cat: CAT_ECOLX - Experimental evidence at protein level: Swiss-Prot protein existence level 1. This enzyme is an effector of chloramphenicol resistance in bacteria. From Escherichia coli. This protein is used as a marker in many commonly used cloning vectors, such as pACYC184.
    948..1045    -  promoter       cat promoter: promoter of the E. coli cat gene encoding chloramphenicol acetyltransferase
   1129..1717    +  rep_origin     ori: high-copy-number ColE1/pMB1/pBR322/pUC origin of replication
