[The description below was written by a language model from this plasmid's Addgene catalogue record and pLannotate feature annotations shown in this document.]
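Description:
pM.009 is a small (about 1.8 kb) part plasmid built on the pYTK001 backbone, the entry vector commonly used to store individual parts in modular, hierarchical cloning toolkits. It comes from a modular system for assembling multigene expression vectors for the baculovirus/insect cell system and yeast, and is catalogued as an insect expression vector. As recorded, however, it carries no promoter or terminator for eukaryotic expression and no gene of interest, so it works as a donor of a single coding module rather than as an expression plasmid in its own right. It is maintained in E. coli at high copy through a ColE1/pUC-type origin. Selection is with chloramphenicol, conferred by the cat gene (chloramphenicol acetyltransferase) under its native cat promoter. A lambda t0 terminator lies just downstream of cat and ends its transcription.

The insert is a synthetic Strep-TEV module, consisting of a Strep affinity tag followed by a TEV protease cleavage site and designed for the N terminus of a target protein. The feature annotation detects a Strep-Tag II fragment, the short peptide that binds Strep-Tactin. It does not separately annotate the TEV site, which is known only from the catalogue description. When joined in frame upstream of an open reading frame during assembly, the module allows purification of the fusion protein on Strep-Tactin resin, after which TEV protease can remove the tag. The record does not state the cloning sites or the overhangs that flank the part, so its exact position in the assembly scheme cannot be determined here.
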