Addgene plasmid #228695: pM.009
Purpose: N terminal Strep affinity tag with TEV cleavage site
Depositing lab: Chen Davidovich. Depositing organization: Monash University. Publication: Modular cloning of multigene vectors for the baculovirus system and yeast. Lai Z, Flanigan SF, Boudes M, Davidovich C. J Mol Biol. 2025 Jan 13:168943. doi: 10.1016/j.jmb.2025.168943. PubMed 39814169.
Backbone
  Vector backbone: pYTK001
  Vector type: Insect Expression
Growth in bacteria
  Bacterial resistance: Chloramphenicol, 25 μg/mL
  Growth temperature: 37°C
  Growth strain: DH5alpha
  Copy number: High Copy
Gene/Insert
  Gene/Insert name: Strep-TEV
  Species: Synthetic
  Mutation: WT
  Cloning method: Restriction Enzyme; 5′ cloning site Unknown (unknown if destroyed); 3′ cloning site Unknown (unknown if destroyed)
  Sequencing primers: 5′ Unknown
Terms and licenses: Academic/Nonprofit Terms; Industry Terms: Not Available to Industry
How to cite: pM.009 was a gift from Chen Davidovich (Addgene plasmid # 228695 ; http://n2t.net/addgene:228695 ; RRID:Addgene_228695)
